Addgene plasmid #8754: 3185 pBS Bax cDNA
Depositing lab: Stanley Korsmeyer. Depositing organization: Dana-Farber Cancer Institute. Publication: Bax-deficient mice with lymphoid hyperplasia and male germ cell death. Knudson CM, Tung KS, Tourtellotte WG, Brown GA, Korsmeyer SJ. Science 1995 Oct 6;270(5233):96-9. 10.1126/science.270.5233.96 PubMed 7569956.
Backbone
  Vector backbone: pBluescript II KS(+)
  Backbone manufacturer: Stratagene
  Backbone size w/o insert (bp): 3000
  Vector type: Bacterial Expression
Growth in bacteria
  Bacterial resistance: Ampicillin, 100 μg/mL
  Growth temperature: 37°C
  Growth strain: DH5alpha
  Copy number: High Copy
Gene/Insert
  Gene/Insert name: Bax
  Species: M. musculus (mouse)
  Insert size (bp): 800
  GenBank ID: NM_007527
  Entrez Gene: Bax
  Cloning method: Restriction Enzyme; 5′ cloning site EcoRI (not destroyed); 3′ cloning site EcoRI (not destroyed)
  Sequencing primers: 5′ T7
Terms and licenses: Academic/Nonprofit Terms; Industry Terms: Not Available to Industry
Depositor comments: for in situ probes: antisense - cut with PstI and use T7 polymerase. sense - cut with SalI and use T3 polymerase.
How to cite: 3185 pBS Bax cDNA was a gift from Stanley Korsmeyer (Addgene plasmid # 8754 ; http://n2t.net/addgene:8754 ; RRID:Addgene_8754)
