[The description below was written by a language model from this plasmid's Addgene catalogue record.]
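Description:
3185 pBS Bax cDNA is a simple cloning and in vitro transcription plasmid carrying the mouse Bax cDNA in the pBluescript II KS(+) phagemid backbone. The backbone is about 3 kb and is maintained at high copy number in E. coli under ampicillin selection. Although the repository classifies it as a bacterial expression vector, pBluescript is principally a general-purpose cloning vector. Its polylinker is flanked by opposing T7 and T3 bacteriophage RNA polymerase promoters, and the depositor's notes indicate that these promoters are the main point of this construct. No annotated feature table accompanies the record, so details such as the origin of replication and f1 origin can only be inferred from the standard backbone.

The insert is roughly 800 bp of Mus musculus Bax, which encodes a pro-apoptotic member of the Bcl-2 family. It was cloned into the EcoRI site at both ends, and both sites are preserved, so the fragment can be released intact by a single EcoRI digest. No epitope tags, reporters or eukaryotic regulatory elements are recorded.

According to the depositor, the plasmid serves as a template for in situ hybridisation riboprobes. Linearising with PstI and transcribing with T7 polymerase gives the antisense probe that detects Bax mRNA, while linearising with SalI and transcribing with T3 polymerase gives the sense control. The construct is associated with work on Bax-deficient mice showing lymphoid hyperplasia and male germ cell death. It can also serve as a source of the Bax cDNA for subcloning into other vectors.
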