>Addgene plasmid #8754 | 3185 pBS Bax cDNA | addgene partial sequence | sequence record 17228 | 8754 with T7
CGCCTCCCCGGCCACCATTCCCACCCCTCCCAATAATTACAAAAGTAAGAAAAATGCCTTTCCCCTTCCC
CCATTCATCCCAGGAAAATGTCATAATTTATGAAGAAAAGACACAGTCCAAGGCAGTGGGAGGCCTCAGC
CCATCTTCTTCCAGATGGTGAGCGAGGCGGTGAGGACTCCAGCCACAAAGATGGTCACTGTCTGCCATGT
GGGGGTCCCGAAGTAGGAGAGGAGGCCTTCCCAGCCACCCTGGTCTTGGATCCAGACAAGCAGCCGCTCA
CGGAGGAAGTCCAGTGTCCAGCCCATGATGGTTCTGATCAGCTCGGGCACTTTAGTGCACAGGGCCTTGA
GCACCAGTTTGCTAGCAAAGTAGAAGAGGGCAACCACGCGGCCCCAGTTGAAGTTGCCATCAGCAAACAT
GTCAGCTGCCACCCGGAAGAAGACCTCTCGGGGGGAGTCCGTGTCCACGTCAGCAATCATCCTCTGCAGC
TCCATATTGCTGTCCAGTTCATCTCCAATTCGCCGGAGACACTCGCTCAGCTTCTTGGTGGACGCATCCT
GGGGCGGCTGCTCCAAGGTCAGCTCAGGTGTCTCCCCAGCCATCCTCCCTGCTCGATCCTGGATGAAACC
CTGTAGCAAAAAGGCCCCTGTCTTCATGATCTGTTCAGAGCTGGTGGGCCCGCCGCTCCCAAGCTGCTCC
CCGGACCCGTCCATCACTGCCGCTGCCTCTCGCCGGGTGCGCCCCGGCGGCTGCGGCGCAGGAATTCCTG
CAGCCCGGGGGATCCACTAGTTCTAGAGCGGCCGCCACCGCGGTGGAGCTCCAGCTTTTGTTCCCTTTAG
TGAGGGTTAATTTCGAGCTTGGCGTANTCATGGTCATAGCTGTTTCCTGTGTGAAATTGTTATCCGCTCA
CAATTCACACAACATACGAGCCGGAAGCATAAGTGTAAAGCCTGGGGTGCCTATGAGTGAGCTAACTCAC
ATTAATGCGTTGCGCTCACTGCC
